Addgene plasmid #82213: pDONR223_ING1_WT
Purpose: Gateway Donor vector containing ING1 , part of the Target Accelerator Plasmid Collection.
Depositing lab: Jesse Boehm & William Hahn & David Root. Depositing organization: Broad Institute. Publication: Systematic Functional Interrogation of Rare Cancer Variants Identifies Oncogenic Alleles. Kim E, Ilic N, Shrestha Y, Zou L, Kamburov A, Zhu C, Yang X, Lubonja R, Tran N, Nguyen C, Lawrence MS, Piccioni F, Bagul M, Doench JG, Chouinard CR, Wu X, Hogstrom L, Natoli T, Tamayo P, Horn H, Corsello SM, Lage K, Root DE, Subramanian A, Golub TR, Getz G, Boehm JS, Hahn WC. Cancer Discov. 2016 Jul;6(7):714-26. doi: 10.1158/2159-8290.CD-16-0160. Epub 2016 May 4. PubMed 27147599.
Backbone
  Vector backbone: pDONR223
  Backbone manufacturer: Invitrogen
  Backbone size w/o insert (bp): 2790
  Vector type: Gateway Entry vector
Growth in bacteria
  Bacterial resistance: Spectinomycin, 50 μg/mL
  Growth temperature: 37°C
  Growth strain: DH5alpha
  Copy number: High Copy
Gene/Insert
  Gene/Insert name: ING1
  Species: H. sapiens (human)
  Mutation: WT
  GenBank ID: NM_198219.2
  Entrez Gene: ING1 (a.k.a. p24ING1c, p33, p33ING1, p33ING1b, p47, p47ING1a)
  Promoter: None
  Cloning method: Gateway Cloning
  Sequencing primers: 5′ M13pUC-fwd; 3′ M13-Rev
Terms and licenses: Academic/Nonprofit Terms; Industry Terms: Not Available to Industry
Depositor comments: Open state: NO stop codon immediately follows insert. Supporting reference: Systematic morphological profiling of human gene and allele function via Cell Painting. Rohban MH, et al. Elife. 2017, Mar 18;6. pii: e24060. PubMed PMID 28315521
How to cite: pDONR223_ING1_WT was a gift from Jesse Boehm & William Hahn & David Root (Addgene plasmid # 82213 ; http://n2t.net/addgene:82213 ; RRID:Addgene_82213)
