[The description below was written by a language model from this plasmid's Addgene catalogue record and pLannotate feature annotations shown in this document.]
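Description:
pDONR223_ING1_WT is a Gateway entry clone built on the Invitrogen pDONR223 backbone and carrying the wild-type open reading frame of human ING1 (inhibitor of growth family member 1), referenced to a RefSeq ING1 transcript. It belongs to the Target Accelerator Plasmid Collection, a set of wild-type and variant cancer gene clones assembled for systematic functional testing of alleles. The plasmid is propagated in E. coli from a high-copy ColE1/pUC-type origin and selected with spectinomycin through the aadA (SmR) aminoglycoside adenylyltransferase gene, which sits downstream of a fragment of a class 1 integron Pc promoter. Small remnants of gentamicin resistance, lacI and lacZα sequences are also detected, along with rrnB T1 and T2 terminators that insulate the cloning region from read-through transcription.

The roughly 800 bp coding sequence lies between two attL recombination sites, so it can be moved by an LR Clonase reaction into any compatible destination vector. There is no promoter driving the insert in this plasmid; a T7 promoter lies just outside one attL site, facing the insert on the opposite strand, and expression otherwise depends on the destination vector chosen. The clone is in the "open" configuration, with no stop codon directly after the ORF, which permits in-frame C-terminal tags or fusions supplied by the destination vector. The automated annotation labels the insert as ING2 and both sites as attL3. These labels probably reflect similarity-based matching to a related ING family member and to similar attL variants. The catalogue entry identifies the gene as ING1.
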