Features (pLannotate 1.2.2; 12 found; start..end, strand, type, name):
     38..74      -  CDS            lacZα (fragment): LacZα fragment of β-galactosidase; lacZ fragment
     91..186     +  protein_bind   attL3: mutant version of attL; recombination site for the Gateway® LR reaction LR Clonase™
    210..1016    +  CDS            ING2: ING2_HUMAN - Also known as ING1L. Experimental evidence at protein level: Swiss-Prot protein existence level 1. Seems to be involved in p53/TP53 activation and p53/TP53- dependent apoptotic pathways, probably by enhancing acetylation of p53/TP53. Component of a mSin3A-like corepressor complex, which is probably involved in deacetylation of nucleosomal histones. ING2 activity seems to be modulated by binding to phosphoinositides (PtdInsPs). From Homo sapiens (Human).
   1033..1128    -  protein_bind   attL3: mutant version of attL; recombination site for the Gateway® LR reaction LR Clonase™
   1147..1165    -  promoter       T7 promoter: promoter for bacteriophage T7 RNA polymerase
   1355..1378    +  promoter       Pc promoter (fragment): intI1 (promoter lies within the coding sequence); class 1 integron promoter
   1554..1610    +  CDS            GmR (fragment): gentamycin acetyltransferase; aacC1; confers resistance to gentamycin
   1617..2408    +  CDS            SmR: aminoglycoside adenylyltransferase (Murphy, 1985); aadA; confers resistance to spectinomycin and streptomycin
   2501..3089    +  rep_origin     ori: high-copy-number ColE1/pMB1/pBR322/pUC origin of replication
   3272..3364    +  CDS            lacI (fragment): lac repressor; lacI; The lac repressor binds to the lac operator to inhibit transcription in E. coli. This inhibition can be relieved by adding lactose or isopropyl-β-D-thiogalactopyranoside (IPTG).
   3419..3446    -  terminator     rrnB T2 terminator: transcription terminator T2 from the E. coli rrnB gene
   3578..3621    +  terminator     rrnB T1 terminator: Escherichia coli rrnB; transcription terminator T1 from the E. coli rrnB gene
>Addgene plasmid #82213 | pDONR223_ING1_WT | addgene full sequence | sequence record 164894 | Addgene NGS result
GGCAGTTCCCTACTCTCGCGTTAACGCTAGCATGGATGTTTTCCCAGTCACGACGTTGTAAAACGACGGC
CAGTCTTAAGCTCGGGCCCCAAATAATGATTTTATTTTGACTGATAGTGACCTGTTCGTTGCAACAAATT
GATGAGCAATGCTTTTTTATAATGCCAACTTTGTACAAAAAAGTTGGCACCATGTTGAGTCCTGCCAACG
GGGAGCAGCTCCACCTGGTGAACTATGTGGAGGACTACCTGGACTCCATCGAGTCCCTGCCTTTCGACTT
GCAGAGAAATGTCTCGCTGATGCGGGAGATCGACGCGAAATACCAAGAGATCCTGAAGGAGCTAGACGAG
TGCTACGAGCGCTTCAGTCGCGAGACAGACGGGGCGCAGAAGCGGCGGATGCTGCACTGTGTGCAGCGCG
CGCTGATCCGCAGCCAGGAGCTGGGCGACGAGAAGATCCAGATCGTGAGCCAGATGGTGGAGCTGGTGGA
GAACCGCACGCGGCAGGTGGACAGCCACGTGGAGCTGTTCGAGGCGCAGCAGGAGCTGGGCGACACAGCG
GGCAACAGCGGCAAGGCTGGCGCGGACAGGCCCAAAGGCGAGGCGGCAGCGCAGGCTGACAAGCCCAACA
GCAAGCGCTCACGGCGGCAGCGCAACAACGAGAACCGTGAGAACGCGTCCAGCAACCACGACCACGACGA
CGGCGCCTCGGGCACACCCAAGGAGAAGAAGGCCAAGACCTCCAAGAAGAAGAAGCGCTCCAAGGCCAAG
GCGGAGCGAGAGGCGTCCCCTGCCGACCTCCCCATCGACCCCAACGAACCCACGTACTGTCTGTGCAACC
AGGTCTCCTATGGGGAGATGATCGGCTGCGACAACGACGAGTGCCCCATCGAGTGGTTCCACTTCTCGTG
CGTGGGGCTCAATCATAAACCCAAGGGCAAGTGGTACTGTCCCAAGTGCCGGGGGGAGAACGAGAAGACC
ATGGACAAAGCCCTGGAGAAATCCAAAAAAGAGAGGGCTTACAACAGGTTGCCAACTTTCTTGTACAAAG
TTGGCATTATAAGAAAGCATTGCTTATCAATTTGTTGCAACGAACAGGTCACTATCAGTCAAAATAAAAT
CATTATTTGCCATCCAGCTGATATCCCCTATAGTGAGTCGTATTACATGGTCATAGCTGTTTCCTGGCAG
CTCTGGCCCGTGTCTCAAAATCTCTGATGTTACATTGCACAAGATAAAAATATATCATCATGCCTCCTCT
AGACCAGCCAGGACAGAAATGCCTCGACTTCGCTGCTACCCAAGGTTGCCGGGTGACGCACACCGTGGAA
ACGGATGAAGGCACGAACCCAGTGGACATAAGCCTGTTCGGTTCGTAAGCTGTAATGCAAGTAGCGTATG
CGCTCACGCAACTGGTCCAGAACCTTGACCGAACGCAGCGGTGGTAACGGCGCAGTGGCGGTTTTCATGG
CTTGTTATGACTGTTTTTTTGGGGTACAGTCTATGCCTCGGGCATCCAAGCAGCAAGCGCGTTACGCCGT
GGGTCGATGTTTGATGTTATGGAGCAGCAACGATGTTACGCAGCAGGGCAGTCGCCCTAAAACAAAGTTA
AACATTATGAGGGAAGCGGTGATCGCCGAAGTATCGACTCAACTATCAGAGGTAGTTGGCGTCATCGAGC
GCCATCTCGAACCGACGTTGCTGGCCGTACATTTGTACGGCTCCGCAGTGGATGGCGGCCTGAAGCCACA
CAGTGATATTGATTTGCTGGTTACGGTGACCGTAAGGCTTGATGAAACAACGCGGCGAGCTTTGATCAAC
GACCTTTTGGAAACTTCGGCTTCCCCTGGAGAGAGCGAGATTCTCCGCGCTGTAGAAGTCACCATTGTTG
TGCACGACGACATCATTCCGTGGCGTTATCCAGCTAAGCGCGAACTGCAATTTGGAGAATGGCAGCGCAA
TGACATTCTTGCAGGTATCTTCGAGCCAGCCACGATCGACATTGATCTGGCTATCTTGCTGACAAAAGCA
AGAGAACATAGCGTTGCCTTGGTAGGTCCAGCGGCGGAGGAACTCTTTGATCCGGTTCCTGAACAGGATC
TATTTGAGGCGCTAAATGAAACCTTAACGCTATGGAACTCGCCGCCCGACTGGGCTGGCGATGAGCGAAA
TGTAGTGCTTACGTTGTCCCGCATTTGGTACAGCGCAGTAACCGGCAAAATCGCGCCGAAGGATGTCGCT
GCCGACTGGGCAATGGAGCGCCTGCCGGCCCAGTATCAGCCCGTCATACTTGAAGCTAGACAGGCTTATC
TTGGACAAGAAGAAGATCGCTTGGCCTCGCGCGCAGATCAGTTGGAAGAATTTGTCCACTACGTGAAAGG
CGAGATCACCAAGGTAGTCGGCAAATAACCCTCGAGCCACCCATGACCAAAATCCCTTAACGTGAGTTAC
GCGTCGTTCCACTGAGCGTCAGACCCCGTAGAAAAGATCAAAGGATCTTCTTGAGATCCTTTTTTTCTGC
GCGTAATCTGCTGCTTGCAAACAAAAAAACCACCGCTACCAGCGGTGGTTTGTTTGCCGGATCAAGAGCT
ACCAACTCTTTTTCCGAAGGTAACTGGCTTCAGCAGAGCGCAGATACCAAATACTGTTCTTCTAGTGTAG
CCGTAGTTAGGCCACCACTTCAAGAACTCTGTAGCACCGCCTACATACCTCGCTCTGCTAATCCTGTTAC
CAGTGGCTGCTGCCAGTGGCGATAAGTCGTGTCTTACCGGGTTGGACTCAAGACGATAGTTACCGGATAA
GGCGCAGCGGTCGGGCTGAACGGGGGGTTCGTGCACACAGCCCAGCTTGGAGCGAACGACCTACACCGAA
CTGAGATACCTACAGCGTGAGCTATGAGAAAGCGCCACGCTTCCCGAAGGGAGAAAGGCGGACAGGTATC
CGGTAAGCGGCAGGGTCGGAACAGGAGAGCGCACGAGGGAGCTTCCAGGGGGAAACGCCTGGTATCTTTA
TAGTCCTGTCGGGTTTCGCCACCTCTGACTTGAGCGTCGATTTTTGTGATGCTCGTCAGGGGGGCGGAGC
CTATGGAAAAACGCCAGCAACGCGGCCTTTTTACGGTTCCTGGCCTTTTGCTGGCCTTTTGCTCACATGT
TCTTTCCTGCGTTATCCCCTGATTCTGTGGATAACCGTATTACCGCCTTTGAGTGAGCTGATACCGCTCG
CCGCAGCCGAACGACCGAGCGCAGCGAGTCAGTGAGCGAGGAAGCGGAAGAGCGCCCAATACGCAAACCG
CCTCTCCCCGCGCGTTGGCCGATTCATTAATGCAGCTGGCACGACAGGTTTCCCGACTGGAAAGCGGGCA
GTGAGCGCAACGCAATTAATACGCGTACCGCTAGCCAGGAAGAGTTTGTAGAAACGCAAAAAGGCCATCC
GTCAGGATGGCCTTCTGCTTAGTTTGATGCCTGGCAGTTTATGGCGGGCGTCCTGCCCGCCACCCTCCGG
GCCGTTGCTTCACAACGTTCAAATCCGCTCCCGGCGGATTTGTCCTACTCAGGAGAGCGTTCACCGACAA
ACAACAGATAAAACGAAAGGCCCAGTCTTCCGACTGAGCCTTTCGTTTTATTTGATGCCT
