>Addgene plasmid #82213 | pDONR223_ING1_WT | depositor partial sequence | sequence record 155584 | Insert sequence
ATGTTGAGTCCTGCCAACGGGGAGCAGCTCCACCTGGTGAACTATGTGGAGGACTACCTGGACTCCATCG
AGTCCCTGCCTTTCGACTTGCAGAGAAATGTCTCGCTGATGCGGGAGATCGACGCGAAATACCAAGAGAT
CCTGAAGGAGCTAGACGAGTGCTACGAGCGCTTCAGTCGCGAGACAGACGGGGCGCAGAAGCGGCGGATG
CTGCACTGTGTGCAGCGCGCGCTGATCCGCAGCCAGGAGCTGGGCGACGAGAAGATCCAGATCGTGAGCC
AGATGGTGGAGCTGGTGGAGAACCGCACGCGGCAGGTGGACAGCCACGTGGAGCTGTTCGAGGCGCAGCA
GGAGCTGGGCGACACAGCGGGCAACAGCGGCAAGGCTGGCGCGGACAGGCCCAAAGGCGAGGCGGCAGCG
CAGGCTGACAAGCCCAACAGCAAGCGCTCACGGCGGCAGCGCAACAACGAGAACCGTGAGAACGCGTCCA
GCAACCACGACCACGACGACGGCGCCTCGGGCACACCCAAGGAGAAGAAGGCCAAGACCTCCAAGAAGAA
GAAGCGCTCCAAGGCCAAGGCGGAGCGAGAGGCGTCCCCTGCCGACCTCCCCATCGACCCCAACGAACCC
ACGTACTGTCTGTGCAACCAGGTCTCCTATGGGGAGATGATCGGCTGCGACAACGACGAGTGCCCCATCG
AGTGGTTCCACTTCTCGTGCGTGGGGCTCAATCATAAACCCAAGGGCAAGTGGTACTGTCCCAAGTGCCG
GGGGGAGAACGAGAAGACCATGGACAAAGCCCTGGAGAAATCCAAAAAAGAGAGGGCTTACAACAGG
